Addgene plasmid #164981: pCAG-TWIN-STREP-FLAG-FLCN
Purpose: FLCN expressing vector for mammalian cells
Depositing lab: Roberto Zoncu. Publication: Structural mechanism of a Rag GTPase activation checkpoint by the lysosomal folliculin complex. Lawrence RE, Fromm SA, Fu Y, Yokom AL, Kim DJ, Thelen AM, Young LN, Lim CY, Samelson AJ, Hurley JH, Zoncu R. Science. 2019 Nov 22;366(6468):971-977. doi: 10.1126/science.aax0364. Epub 2019 Oct 31. PubMed 31672913.
Backbone
  Vector backbone: pCAG TWIN STREP FLAG
  Vector type: Mammalian Expression
Growth in bacteria
  Bacterial resistance: Ampicillin, 100 μg/mL
  Growth temperature: 37°C
  Growth strain: DH5alpha
  Copy number: High Copy
Gene/Insert
  Gene/Insert name: FLCN (alt name: Folliculin)
  Species: H. sapiens (human)
  Insert size (bp): 1740
  Entrez Gene: FLCN (a.k.a. BHD, DENND8B, FLCL)
  Promoter: CAG
  Tag / fusion protein: 2xSTREP FLAG (N terminal on backbone)
  Cloning method: Restriction Enzyme; 5′ cloning site KpnI (not destroyed); 3′ cloning site XhoI (not destroyed)
  Sequencing primers: 5′ pCAG-F: CTTCTTCTTTTTCCTACAGCTCCTGGGC; 3′ pCAG-R: CAGTGGTATTTGTGAGCCAGGGCATT
Terms and licenses: Academic/Nonprofit Terms; Industry Terms: Not Available to Industry
How to cite: pCAG-TWIN-STREP-FLAG-FLCN was a gift from Roberto Zoncu (Addgene plasmid # 164981 ; http://n2t.net/addgene:164981 ; RRID:Addgene_164981)
