[The description below was written by a language model from this plasmid's Addgene catalogue record and pLannotate feature annotations shown in this document.]
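Description:
pCAG-TWIN-STREP-FLAG-FLCN is a 6.7 kb mammalian expression plasmid that produces human folliculin (FLCN, also known as BHD) with an N-terminal affinity and epitope tag. It is built on the pCAG TWIN STREP FLAG backbone and is propagated in E. coli through a high-copy ColE1/pUC-type origin, with ampicillin selection provided by the β-lactamase gene and its own promoter. No mammalian selection marker is annotated, so the plasmid appears suited to transient expression. An SV40 origin of replication is present, which can support episomal amplification in cells expressing SV40 large T antigen. The short lac promoter/operator and lacI fragments are backbone remnants with no evident role in expression.

Expression is driven by the CAG promoter, seen in the feature table as the CMV immediate-early enhancer followed by the chimeric chicken β-actin/rabbit β-globin intron. This is a strong, broadly active arrangement for mammalian cells. Downstream, the backbone supplies two Strep-Tag II motifs (a Twin-Strep tag) and a FLAG epitope, fused in frame to the roughly 1.74 kb FLCN coding sequence, which was inserted between KpnI and XhoI sites that remain intact. Transcripts terminate at the rabbit β-globin polyadenylation signal. The small "HBB" fragments flanking the cassette most likely reflect β-globin-derived exon sequence belonging to the vector rather than intended coding payload.

The tandem tag allows gentle Strep-Tactin affinity purification, along with FLAG-based detection or immunoprecipitation. This fits the associated work on the structure of the lysosomal folliculin complex and its regulation of Rag GTPases, where recombinant FLCN was needed from mammalian cells.
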