Features (pLannotate 1.2.2; 20 found; start..end, strand, type, name):
      4..383     +  enhancer       CMV enhancer: human cytomegalovirus immediate early enhancer
    663..1679    +  intron         chimeric intron: chimera between introns from chicken β-actin and rabbit β-globin
   1677..1733    +  CDS            HBB (fragment): HBB_LEPEU - Experimental evidence at protein level: Swiss-Prot protein existence level 1. Involved in oxygen transport from the lung to the various peripheral tissues. From Lepus europaeus (European hare).
   1768..1787    +  CDS            Strep-Tag II (fragment): peptide that binds Strep-Tactin®, an engineered form of streptavidin
   1828..1850    +  CDS            Strep-Tag II (fragment): peptide that binds Strep-Tactin®, an engineered form of streptavidin
   1858..1881    +  CDS            FLAG: FLAG® epitope tag, followed by an enterokinase cleavage site
   1888..3624    +  CDS            FLCN: FLCN_HUMAN - Also known as BHD From Homo sapiens (Human).
   3634..3711    +  CDS            HBB (fragment): HBB_PONPY - Experimental evidence at transcript level: Swiss-Prot protein existence level 2. Involved in oxygen transport from the lung to the various peripheral tissues. From Pongo pygmaeus (Bornean orangutan).
   3782..3837    +  polyA_signal   β-globin poly(A) signal: rabbit β-globin polyadenylation signal (Gil and Proudfoot, 1987)
   4222..4238    -  protein_bind   lac operator: The lac repressor binds to the lac operator to inhibit transcription in E. coli. This inhibition can be relieved by adding lactose or isopropyl-β-D-thiogalactopyranoside (IPTG). lac repressor encoded by lacI
   4246..4276    -  promoter       lac promoter: promoter for the E. coli lac operon
   4291..4312    -  protein_bind   CAP binding site: CAP binding activates transcription in the presence of cAMP. E. coli catabolite activator protein
   4325..4364    -  CDS            lacI (fragment): lac repressor; lacI; The lac repressor binds to the lac operator to inhibit transcription in E. coli. This inhibition can be relieved by adding lactose or isopropyl-β-D-thiogalactopyranoside (IPTG).
   4371..4393    +  promoter       SV40 promoter (fragment): SV40 enhancer and early promoter
   4417..4552    +  rep_origin     SV40 ori: SV40 origin of replication
   4572..4706    +  polyA_signal   SV40 poly(A) signal: SV40 polyadenylation signal
   4708..4762    -  CDS            lacI (fragment): lac repressor; lacI; The lac repressor binds to the lac operator to inhibit transcription in E. coli. This inhibition can be relieved by adding lactose or isopropyl-β-D-thiogalactopyranoside (IPTG).
   4945..5533    -  rep_origin     ori: high-copy-number ColE1/pMB1/pBR322/pUC origin of replication
   5704..6564    -  CDS            AmpR: β-lactamase; bla; confers resistance to ampicillin, carbenicillin, and related antibiotics
   6565..6669    -  promoter       AmpR promoter: bla
>Addgene plasmid #164981 | pCAG-TWIN-STREP-FLAG-FLCN | addgene full sequence | sequence record 328068 | Addgene NGS Result
GTCGACATTGATTATTGACTAGTTATTAATAGTAATCAATTACGGGGTCATTAGTTCATAGCCCATATAT
GGAGTTCCGCGTTACATAACTTACGGTAAATGGCCCGCCTGGCTGACCGCCCAACGACCCCCGCCCATTG
ACGTCAATAATGACGTATGTTCCCATAGTAACGCCAATAGGGACTTTCCATTGACGTCAATGGGTGGAGT
ATTTACGGTAAACTGCCCACTTGGCAGTACATCAAGTGTATCATATGCCAAGTACGCCCCCTATTGACGT
CAATGACGGTAAATGGCCCGCCTGGCATTATGCCCAGTACATGACCTTATGGGACTTTCCTACTTGGCAG
TACATCTACGTATTAGTCATCGCTATTACCATGGTCGAGGTGAGCCCCACGTTCTGCTTCACTCTCCCCA
TCTCCCCCCCCTCCCCACCCCCAATTTTGTATTTATTTATTTTTTAATTATTTTGTGCAGCGATGGGGGC
GGGGGGGGGGGGGGGGSGSGSSCSRGGSGGGGSGGGGSGGGGSGRGGGGSGGGGSGGGGSGRGGSGGRGR
GGKGSGGCGGCAGCCAATCAGAGCGGCGCGCTCCGAAAGTTTCCTTTTATGGCGAGGCGGCGGCGGCGGC
GGCCCTATAAAAAGCGAAGCGCGCGGCGGGCGGGAGTCGCTGCGCGCTGCCTTCGCCCCGTGCCCCGCTC
CGCCGCCGCCTCGCGCCGCCCGCCCCGGCTCTGACTGACCGCGTTACTCCCACAGGTGAGCGGGCGGGAC
GGCCCTTCTCCTCCGGGCTGTAATTAGCGCTTGGTTTAATGACGGCTTGTTTCTTTTCTGTGGCTGCGTG
AAAGCCTTGAGGGGCTCCGGGAGGGCCCTTTGTGCGGGGGGAGCGGCTCGGGGGGTGCGTGCGTGTGTGT
GTGCGTGGGGAGCGCCGCGTGCGGCTCCGCGCTGCCCGGCGGCTGTGAGCGCTGCGGGCGCGGCGCGGGG
CTTTGTGCGCTCCGCAGTGTGCGCGAGGGGAGCGCGGCCGGGGGCGGTGCCCCGCGGTGCGGGGGGGGCT
GCGAGGGGAACAAAGGCTGCGTGCGGGGTGTGTGCGTGGGGGGGTGAGCAGGGGGTGTGGGCGCGTCGGT
CGGGCTGCAACCCCCCCTGCACCCCCCTCCCCGAGTTGCTGAGCACGGCCCGGCTTCGGGTGCGGGGCTC
CGTACGGGGCGTGGCGCGGGGCTCGCCGTGCCGGGCGGGGGGKGGCGGCAGGKGGGGGKGCCGGGCGGGG
CGGGGCCGCCYCGGGCSGGGGRGGGCKCGGGGGRGGGGCGCGGCGGCCCCCGGAGCGCCGGCGGCTGTCG
AGGCGCGGCGAGCCGCAGCCATTGCCTTTTATGGTAATCGTGCGAGAGGGCGCAGGGACTTCCTTTGTCC
CAAATCTGTGCGGAGCCGAAATCTGGGAGGCGCCGCCGCACCCCCTCTAGCGGGCGCGGGGCGAAGCGGT
GCGGCGCCGGCAGGAAGGAAATGGGCGGGGAGGGCCTTCGTGCGTCGCCGCGCCGCCGTCCCCTTCTCCC
TCTCCAGCCTCGGGGCTGTCCGCGGGGGGACGGCTGCCTTCGGGGGGGACGGGGCAGGGCGGGGTTCGGC
TTCTGGCGTGTGACCGGCGGCTCTAGAGCCTCTGCTAACCATGTTCATGCCTTCTTCTTTTTCCTACAGC
TCCTGGGCAACGTGCTGGTTATTGTGCTGTCTCATCATTTTGGCAAAGAATTCCTCGATCGACGGTATCG
ATGCCACCATGGCTAGCTGGAGCCACCCGCAGTTCGAGAAAGGTGGAGGTGCCCGAGGTGGATCGGGAGG
TGGATCGTGGAGCCACCCGCAGTTCGAAAAAGGATTCGATTACAAGGATGACGATGACAAGGGTACCATG
AACGCCATCGTGGCCCTGTGCCACTTCTGTGAGCTGCACGGCCCACGGACCCTGTTTTGCACAGAGGTGC
TGCACGCACCACTGCCACAGGGCGACGGAAACGAGGATAGCCCAGGACAGGGAGAGCAGGCAGAGGAGGA
GGAGGGCGGCATCCAGATGAATAGCCGGATGAGAGCCCACTCCCCAGCAGAGGGAGCCTCTGTGGAGAGC
TCCTCTCCTGGCCCAAAGAAGAGCGACATGTGCGAGGGATGTCGGTCCCTGGCCGCAGGACACCCTGGCT
ATATCTCTCACGATAAGGAGACAAGCATCAAGTACGTGTCTCACCAGCACCCCAGCCACCCTCAGCTGTT
CTCCATCGTGCGGCAGGCCTGCGTGAGATCCCTGTCTTGCGAGGTGTGCCCAGGAAGAGAGGGACCTATC
TTCTTTGGCGACGAGCAGCACGGCTTCGTGTTTTCTCACACCTTCTTTATCAAGGATAGCCTGGCCAGGG
GCTTCCAGCGGTGGTATTCCATCATCACAATCATGATGGACCGGATCTACCTGATCAACTCTTGGCCCTT
TCTGCTGGGCAAGGTGAGAGGCATCATCGACGAGCTGCAGGGCAAGGCCCTGAAGGTGTTCGAGGCCGAG
CAGTTTGGCTGTCCACAGAGGGCCCAGAGGATGAACACCGCCTTCACACCTTTTCTGCACCAGAGGAACG
GCAATGCCGCCCGCTCTCTGACCAGCCTGACATCCGACGATAATCTGTGGGCCTGCCTGCACACCAGCTT
TGCCTGGCTGCTGAAGGCCTGTGGCTCCAGGCTGACAGAGAAGCTGCTGGAGGGCGCCCCTACCGAGGAC
ACACTGGTGCAGATGGAGAAGCTGGCCGACCTGGAGGAGGAGAGCGAGTCCTGGGATAATAGCGAGGCAG
AAGAGGAGGAGAAGGCACCAGTGCTGCCAGAGTCCACCGAGGGAAGGGAGCTGACACAGGGACCAGCCGA
GAGCTCCTCTCTGTCTGGCTGCGGCAGCTGGCAGCCTAGAAAGCTGCCAGTGTTCAAGTCTCTGAGGCAC
ATGAGACAGGTGCTGGGCGCCCCCAGCTTTAGGATGCTGGCCTGGCACGTGCTGATGGGCAACCAGGTCA
TCTGGAAGTCCCGCGACGTGGATCTGGTGCAGTCTGCCTTCGAGGTGCTGAGGACCATGCTGCCAGTGGG
CTGCGTGCGCATCATCCCCTACAGCTCCCAGTATGAGGAGGCCTACAGGTGTAATTTCCTGGGCCTGAGC
CCTCACGTGCAGATCCCACCTCACGTGCTGTCTAGCGAGTTTGCCGTGATCGTGGAGGTGCACGCCGCCG
CCCGGAGCACCCTGCACCCAGTGGGCTGTGAGGACGATCAGTCTCTGAGCAAGTATGAGTTTGTGGTGAC
ATCCGGCTCTCCTGTGGCAGCAGACAGGGTGGGCCCAACCATCCTGAACAAGATCGAGGCCGCCCTGACA
AACCAGAATCTGAGCGTGGACGTGGTGGATCAGTGCCTGGTGTGCCTGAAGGAGGAGTGGATGAATAAGG
TGAAGGTGCTGTTCAAGTTTACCAAGGTGGACTCCCGCCCTAAGGAGGATACACAGAAGCTGCTGTCCAT
CCTGGGCGCCTCTGAGGAGGATAACGTGAAGCTGCTGAAGTTCTGGATGACCGGCCTGAGCAAGACATAC
AAGTCCCACCTGATGTCTACCGTGCGGAGCCCAACAGCCAGCGAGTCCAGAAATTAACTCGAGGAATTCA
CTCCTCAGGTGCAGGCTGCCTATCAGAAGGTGGTGGCTGGTGTGGCCAATGCCCTGGCTCACAAATACCA
CTGAGATCTTTTTCCCTCTGCCAAAAATTATGGGGACATCATGAAGCCCCTTGAGCATCTGACTTCTGGC
TAATAAAGGAAATTTATTTTCATTGCAATAGTGTGTTGGAATTTTTTGTGTCTCTCACTCGGAAGGACAT
ATGGGAGGGCAAATCATTTAAAACATCAGAATGAGTATTTGGTTTAGAGTTTGGCAACATATGCCCATAT
GCTGGCTGCCATGAACAAAGGTTGGCTATAAAGAGGTCATCAGTATATGAAACAGCCCCCTGCTGTCCAT
TCCTTATTCCATAGAAAAGCCTTGACTTGAGGTTAGATTTTTTTTATATTTTGTTTTGTGTTATTTTTTT
CTTTAACATCCCTAAAATTTTCCTTACATGTTTTACTAGCCAGATTTTTCCTCCTCTCCTGACTACTCCC
AGTCATAGCTGTCCCTCTTCTCTTATGGAGATCCCTCGACCTGCAGCCCAAGCTTGGCGTAATCATGGTC
ATAGCTGTTTCCTGTGTGAAATTGTTATCCGCTCACAATTCCACACAACATACGAGCCGGAAGCATAAAG
TGTAAAGCCTGGGGTGCCTAATGAGTGAGCTAACTCACATTAATTGCGTTGCGCTCACTGCCCGCTTTCC
AGTCGGGAAACCTGTCGTGCCAGCGGATCCGCATCTCAATTAGTCAGCAACCATAGTCCCGCCCCTAACT
CCGCCCATCCCGCCCCTAACTCCGCCCAGTTCCGCCCATTCTCCGCCCCATGGCTGACTAATTTTTTTTA
TTTATGCAGAGGCCGAGGCCGCCTCGGCCTCTGAGCTATTCCAGAAGTAGTGAGGAGGCTTTTTTGGAGG
CCTAGGCTTTTGCAAAAAGCTAACTTGTTTATTGCAGCTTATAATGGTTACAAATAAAGCAATAGCATCA
CAAATTTCACAAATAAAGCATTTTTTTCACTGCATTCTAGTTGTGGTTTGTCCAAACTCATCAATGTATC
TTATCATGTCTGGATCCGCTGCATTAATGAATCGGCCAACGCGCGGGGAGAGGCGGTTTGCGTATTGGGC
GCTCTTCCGCTTCCTCGCTCACTGACTCGCTGCGCTCGGTCGTTCGGCTGCGGCGAGCGGTATCAGCTCA
CTCAAAGGCGGTAATACGGTTATCCACAGAATCAGGGGATAACGCAGGAAAGAACATGTGAGCAAAAGGC
CAGCAAAAGGCCAGGAACCGTAAAAAGGCCGCGTTGCTGGCGTTTTTCCATAGGCTCCGCCCCCCTGACG
AGCATCACAAAAATCGACGCTCAAGTCAGAGGTGGCGAAACCCGACAGGACTATAAAGATACCAGGCGTT
TCCCCCTGGAAGCTCCCTCGTGCGCTCTCCTGTTCCGACCCTGCCGCTTACCGGATACCTGTCCGCCTTT
CTCCCTTCGGGAAGCGTGGCGCTTTCTCATAGCTCACGCTGTAGGTATCTCAGTTCGGTGTAGGTCGTTC
GCTCCAAGCTGGGCTGTGTGCACGAACCCCCCGTTCAGCCCGACCGCTGCGCCTTATCCGGTAACTATCG
TCTTGAGTCCAACCCGGTAAGACACGACTTATCGCCACTGGCAGCAGCCACTGGTAACAGGATTAGCAGA
GCGAGGTATGTAGGCGGTGCTACAGAGTTCTTGAAGTGGTGGCCTAACTACGGCTACACTAGAAGAACAG
TATTTGGTATCTGCGCTCTGCTGAAGCCAGTTACCTTCGGAAAAAGAGTTGGTAGCTCTTGATCCGGCAA
ACAAACCACCGCTGGTAGCGGTGGTTTTTTTGTTTGCAAGCAGCAGATTACGCGCAGAAAAAAAGGATCT
CAAGAAGATCCTTTGATCTTTTCTACGGGGTCTGACGCTCAGTGGAACGAAAACTCACGTTAAGGGATTT
TGGTCATGAGATTATCAAAAAGGATCTTCACCTAGATCCTTTTAAATTAAAAATGAAGTTTTAAATCAAT
CTAAAGTATATATGAGTAAACTTGGTCTGACAGTTACCAATGCTTAATCAGTGAGGCACCTATCTCAGCG
ATCTGTCTATTTCGTTCATCCATAGTTGCCTGACTCCCCGTCGTGTAGATAACTACGATACGGGAGGGCT
TACCATCTGGCCCCAGTGCTGCAATGATACCGCGAGACCCACGCTCACCGGCTCCAGATTTATCAGCAAT
AAACCAGCCAGCCGGAAGGGCCGAGCGCAGAAGTGGTCCTGCAACTTTATCCGCCTCCATCCAGTCTATT
AATTGTTGCCGGGAAGCTAGAGTAAGTAGTTCGCCAGTTAATAGTTTGCGCAACGTTGTTGCCATTGCTA
CAGGCATCGTGGTGTCACGCTCGTCGTTTGGTATGGCTTCATTCAGCTCCGGTTCCCAACGATCAAGGCG
AGTTACATGATCCCCCATGTTGTGCAAAAAAGCGGTTAGCTCCTTCGGTCCTCCGATCGTTGTCAGAAGT
AAGTTGGCCGCAGTGTTATCACTCATGGTTATGGCAGCACTGCATAATTCTCTTACTGTCATGCCATCCG
TAAGATGCTTTTCTGTGACTGGTGAGTACTCAACCAAGTCATTCTGAGAATAGTGTATGCGGCGACCGAG
TTGCTCTTGCCCGGCGTCAATACGGGATAATACCGCGCCACATAGCAGAACTTTAAAAGTGCTCATCATT
GGAAAACGTTCTTCGGGGCGAAAACTCTCAAGGATCTTACCGCTGTTGAGATCCAGTTCGATGTAACCCA
CTCGTGCACCCAACTGATCTTCAGCATCTTTTACTTTCACCAGCGTTTCTGGGTGAGCAAAAACAGGAAG
GCAAAATGCCGCAAAAAAGGGAATAAGGGCGACACGGAAATGTTGAATACTCATACTCTTCCTTTTTCAA
TATTATTGAAGCATTTATCAGGGTTATTGTCTCATGAGCGGATACATATTTGAATGTATTTAGAAAAATA
AACAAATAGGGGTTCCGCGCACATTTCCCCGAAAAGTGCCACCTG
