>Addgene plasmid #164981 | pCAG-TWIN-STREP-FLAG-FLCN | depositor partial sequence | sequence record 320474 | pCAG-TWIN-STREP-FLAG-FLCN sequence 1752 bps
GGTACCATGAACGCCATCGTGGCCCTGTGCCACTTCTGTGAGCTGCACGGCCCACGGACCCTGTTTTGCA
CAGAGGTGCTGCACGCACCACTGCCACAGGGCGACGGAAACGAGGATAGCCCAGGACAGGGAGAGCAGGC
AGAGGAGGAGGAGGGCGGCATCCAGATGAATAGCCGGATGAGAGCCCACTCCCCAGCAGAGGGAGCCTCT
GTGGAGAGCTCCTCTCCTGGCCCAAAGAAGAGCGACATGTGCGAGGGATGTCGGTCCCTGGCCGCAGGAC
ACCCTGGCTATATCTCTCACGATAAGGAGACAAGCATCAAGTACGTGTCTCACCAGCACCCCAGCCACCC
TCAGCTGTTCTCCATCGTGCGGCAGGCCTGCGTGAGATCCCTGTCTTGCGAGGTGTGCCCAGGAAGAGAG
GGACCTATCTTCTTTGGCGACGAGCAGCACGGCTTCGTGTTTTCTCACACCTTCTTTATCAAGGATAGCC
TGGCCAGGGGCTTCCAGCGGTGGTATTCCATCATCACAATCATGATGGACCGGATCTACCTGATCAACTC
TTGGCCCTTTCTGCTGGGCAAGGTGAGAGGCATCATCGACGAGCTGCAGGGCAAGGCCCTGAAGGTGTTC
GAGGCCGAGCAGTTTGGCTGTCCACAGAGGGCCCAGAGGATGAACACCGCCTTCACACCTTTTCTGCACC
AGAGGAACGGCAATGCCGCCCGCTCTCTGACCAGCCTGACATCCGACGATAATCTGTGGGCCTGCCTGCA
CACCAGCTTTGCCTGGCTGCTGAAGGCCTGTGGCTCCAGGCTGACAGAGAAGCTGCTGGAGGGCGCCCCT
ACCGAGGACACACTGGTGCAGATGGAGAAGCTGGCCGACCTGGAGGAGGAGAGCGAGTCCTGGGATAATA
GCGAGGCAGAAGAGGAGGAGAAGGCACCAGTGCTGCCAGAGTCCACCGAGGGAAGGGAGCTGACACAGGG
ACCAGCCGAGAGCTCCTCTCTGTCTGGCTGCGGCAGCTGGCAGCCTAGAAAGCTGCCAGTGTTCAAGTCT
CTGAGGCACATGAGACAGGTGCTGGGCGCCCCCAGCTTTAGGATGCTGGCCTGGCACGTGCTGATGGGCA
ACCAGGTCATCTGGAAGTCCCGCGACGTGGATCTGGTGCAGTCTGCCTTCGAGGTGCTGAGGACCATGCT
GCCAGTGGGCTGCGTGCGCATCATCCCCTACAGCTCCCAGTATGAGGAGGCCTACAGGTGTAATTTCCTG
GGCCTGAGCCCTCACGTGCAGATCCCACCTCACGTGCTGTCTAGCGAGTTTGCCGTGATCGTGGAGGTGC
ACGCCGCCGCCCGGAGCACCCTGCACCCAGTGGGCTGTGAGGACGATCAGTCTCTGAGCAAGTATGAGTT
TGTGGTGACATCCGGCTCTCCTGTGGCAGCAGACAGGGTGGGCCCAACCATCCTGAACAAGATCGAGGCC
GCCCTGACAAACCAGAATCTGAGCGTGGACGTGGTGGATCAGTGCCTGGTGTGCCTGAAGGAGGAGTGGA
TGAATAAGGTGAAGGTGCTGTTCAAGTTTACCAAGGTGGACTCCCGCCCTAAGGAGGATACACAGAAGCT
GCTGTCCATCCTGGGCGCCTCTGAGGAGGATAACGTGAAGCTGCTGAAGTTCTGGATGACCGGCCTGAGC
AAGACATACAAGTCCCACCTGATGTCTACCGTGCGGAGCCCAACAGCCAGCGAGTCCAGAAATTGACTCG
AG
